>Addgene plasmid #173627 | Lenti-sgBrca2#1/Cre | addgene full sequence | sequence record 362055 | Addgene NGS Result
TACATATTTGAATGTATTTAGAAAAATAAACAAATAGGGGTTCCGCGCACATTTCCCCGAAAAGTGCCAC
CTGACGTCGACGGATCGGGAGATCTCCCGATCCCCTATGGTGCACTCTCAGTACAATCTGCTCTGATGCC
GCATAGTTAAGCCAGTATCTGCTCCCTGCTTGTGTGTTGGAGGTCGCTGAGTAGTGCGCGAGCAAAATTT
AAGCTACAACAAGGCAAGGCTTGACCGACAATTGCATGAAGAATCTGCTTAGGGTTAGGCGTTTTGCGCT
GCTTCGCGATGTACGGGCCAGATATACGCGTTGACATTGATTATTGACTAGTTATTAATAGTAATCAATT
ACGGGGTCATTAGTTCATAGCCCATATATGGAGTTCCGCGTTACATAACTTACGGTAAATGGCCCGCCTG
GCTGACCGCCCAACGACCCCCGCCCATTGACGTCAATAATGACGTATGTTCCCATAGTAACGCCAATAGG
GACTTTCCATTGACGTCAATGGGTGGAGTATTTACGGTAAACTGCCCACTTGGCAGTACATCAAGTGTAT
CATATGCCAAGTACGCCCCCTATTGACGTCAATGACGGTAAATGGCCCGCCTGGCATTATGCCCAGTACA
TGACCTTATGGGACTTTCCTACTTGGCAGTACATCTACGTATTAGTCATCGCTATTACCATGGTGATGCG
GTTTTGGCAGTACATCAATGGGCGTGGATAGCGGTTTGACTCACGGGGATTTCCAAGTCTCCACCCCATT
GACGTCAATGGGAGTTTGTTTTGGCACCAAAATCAACGGGACTTTCCAAAATGTCGTAACAACTCCGCCC
CATTGACGCAAATGGGCGGTAGGCGTGTACGGTGGGAGGTCTATATAAGCAGCGCGTTTTGCCTGTACTG
GGTCTCTCTGGTTAGACCAGATCTGAGCCTGGGAGCTCTCTGGCTAACTAGGGAACCCACTGCTTAAGCC
TCAATAAAGCTTGCCTTGAGTGCTTCAAGTAGTGTGTGCCCGTCTGTTGTGTGACTCTGGTAACTAGAGA
TCCCTCAGACCCTTTTAGTCAGTGTGGAAAATCTCTAGCAGTGGCGCCCGAACAGGGACTTGAAAGCGAA
AGGGAAACCAGAGGAGCTCTCTCGACGCAGGACTCGGCTTGCTGAAGCGCGCACGGCAAGAGGCGAGGGG
CGGCGACTGGTGAGTACGCCAAAAATTTTGACTAGCGGAGGCTAGAAGGAGAGAGATGGGTGCGAGAGCG
TCAGTATTAAGCGGGGGAGAATTAGATCGCGATGGGAAAAAATTCGGTTAAGGCCAGGGGGAAAGAAAAA
ATATAAATTAAAACATATAGTATGGGCAAGCAGGGAGCTAGAACGATTCGCAGTTAATCCTGGCCTGTTA
GAAACATCAGAAGGCTGTAGACAAATACTGGGACAGCTACAACCATCCCTTCAGACAGGATCAGAAGAAC
TTAGATCATTATATAATACAGTAGCAACCCTCTATTGTGTGCATCAAAGGATAGAGATAAAAGACACCAA
GGAAGCTTTAGACAAGATAGAGGAAGAGCAAAACAAAAGTAAGACCACCGCACAGCAAGCGGCCGGCCGC
TGATCTTCAGACCTGGAGGAGGAGATATGAGGGACAATTGGAGAAGTGAATTATATAAATATAAAGTAGT
AAAAATTGAACCATTAGGAGTAGCACCCACCAAGGCAAAGAGAAGAGTGGTGCAGAGAGAAAAAAGAGCA
GTGGGAATAGGAGCTTTGTTCCTTGGGTTCTTGGGAGCAGCAGGAAGCACTATGGGCGCAGCGTCAATGA
CGCTGACGGTACAGGCCAGACAATTATTGTCTGGTATAGTGCAGCAGCAGAACAATTTGCTGAGGGCTAT
TGAGGCGCAACAGCATCTGTTGCAACTCACAGTCTGGGGCATCAAGCAGCTCCAGGCAAGAATCCTGGCT
GTGGAAAGATACCTAAAGGATCAACAGCTCCTGGGGATTTGGGGTTGCTCTGGAAAACTCATTTGCACCA
CTGCTGTGCCTTGGAATGCTAGTTGGAGTAATAAATCTCTGGAACAGATTTGGAATCACACGACCTGGAT
GGAGTGGGACAGAGAAATTAACAATTACACAAGCTTAATACACTCCTTAATTGAAGAATCGCAAAACCAG
CAAGAAAAGAATGAACAAGAATTATTGGAATTAGATAAATGGGCAAGTTTGTGGAATTGGTTTAACATAA
CAAATTGGCTGTGGTATATAAAATTATTCATAATGATAGTAGGAGGCTTGGTAGGTTTAAGAATAGTTTT
TGCTGTACTTTCTATAGTGAATAGAGTTAGGCAGGGATATTCACCATTATCGTTTCAGACCCACCTCCCA
ACCCCGAGGGGACCCGACAGGCCCGAAGGAATAGAAGAAGAAGGTGGAGAGAGAGACAGAGACAGATCCA
TTCGATTAGTGAACGGATCGGCACTGCGTGCGCCAATTCTGCAGACAAATGGCAGTATTCATCCACAATT
TTAAAAGAAAAGGGGGGATTGGGGGGTACAGTGCAGGGGAAAGAATAGTAGACATAATAGCAACAGACAT
ACAAACTAAAGAATTACAAAAACAAATTACAAAAATTCAAAATTTTCGGGTTTATTACAGGGACAGCAGA
GATCCAGTTTGGTTAGTACCGGGCCCGCTCTAGCCCTGCAGGAACTGTTTAAACTGTGAGGGCCTATTTC
CCATGATTCCTTCATATTTGCATATACGATACAAGGCTGTTAGAGAGATAATTGGAATTAATTTGACTGT
AAACACAAAGATATTAGTACAAAATACGTGACGTAGAAAGTAATAATTTCTTGGGTAGTTTGCAGTTTTA
AAATTATGTTTTAAAATGGACTATCATATGCTTACCGTAACTTGAAAGTATTTCGATTTCTTGGCTTTAT
ATATCTTGTGGAAAGGACCAAACACCGCTGAAAGGCGACTGGTCCAGGTTTTAGAGCTAGAAATAGCAAG
TTAAAATAAGGCTAGTCCGTTATCAACTTGAAAAAGTGGCACCGAGTCGGTGCTTTTTTGTTTGGCGCGC
CTATGGCTTAATTAACATGGCGGCCGCATTCTACCGGGTAGGGGAGGCGCTTTTCCCAAGGCAGTCTGGA
GCATGCGCTTTAGCAGCCCCGCTGGGCACTTGGCGCTACACAAGTGGCCTCTGGCCTCGCACACATTCCA
CATCCACCGGTAGGCGCCAACCGGCTCCGTTCTTTGGTGGCCCCTTCGCGCCACCTTCTACTCCTCCCCT
AGTCAGGAAGTTCCCCCCCGCCCCGCAGCTCGCGTCGTGCAGGACGTGACAAATGGAAGTAGCACGTCTC
ACTAGTCTCGTGCAGATGGACAGCACCGCTGAGCAATGGAAGCGGGTAGGCCTTTGGGGCAGCGGCCAAT
AGCAGCTTTGCTCCTTCGCTTTCTGGGCTCAGAGGCTGGGAAGGGGTGGGTCCGGGGGCGGGCTCAGGGG
CGGGCTCAGGGGCGGGGCGGGCGCCCGAAGGTCCTCCGGAGGCCCGGCATTCTGCACGCTTCAAAAGCGC
ACGTCTGCCGCGCTGTTCTCCTCTTCCTCATCTCCGGGACCCGGGATGCCCAAGAAGAAGAGGAAGGTGT
CCAATTTACTGACCGTACACCAAAATTTGCCTGCATTACCGGTCGATGCAACGAGTGATGAGGTTCGCAA
GAACCTGATGGACATGTTCAGGGATCGCCAGGCGTTTTCTGAGCATACCTGGAAAATGCTTCTGTCCGTT
TGCCGGTCGTGGGCGGCATGGTGCAAGTTGAATAACCGGAAATGGTTTCCCGCAGAACCTGAAGATGTTC
GCGATTATCTTCTATATCTTCAGGCGCGCGGTCTGGCAGTAAAAACTATCCAGCAACATTTGGGCCAGCT
AAACATGCTTCATCGTCGGTCCGGGCTGCCACGACCAAGTGACAGCAATGCTGTTTCACTGGTTATGCGG
CGGATCCGAAAAGAAAACGTTGATGCCGGTGAACGTGCAAAACAGGCTCTAGCGTTCGAACGCACTGATT
TCGACCAGGTTCGTTCACTCATGGAAAATAGCGATCGCTGCCAGGATATACGTAATCTGGCATTTCTGGG
GATTGCTTATAACACCCTGTTACGTATAGCCGAAATTGCCAGGATCAGGGTTAAAGATATCTCACGTACT
GACGGTGGGAGAATGTTAATCCATATTGGCAGAACGAAAACGCTGGTTAGCACCGCAGGTGTAGAGAAGG
CACTTAGCCTGGGGGTAACTAAACTGGTCGAGCGATGGATTTCCGTCTCTGGTGTAGCTGATGATCCGAA
TAACTACCTGTTTTGCCGGGTCAGAAAAAATGGTGTTGCCGCGCCATCTGCCACCAGCCAGCTATCAACT
CGCGCCCTGGAAGGGATTTTTGAAGCAACTCATCGATTGATTTACGGCGCTAAGGATGACTCTGGTCAGA
GATACCTGGCCTGGTCTGGACACAGTGCCCGTGTCGGAGCCGCGCGAGATATGGCCCGCGCTGGAGTTTC
AATACCGGAGATCATGCAAGCTGGTGGCTGGACCAATGTAAATATTGTCATGAACTATATCCGTAACCTG
GATAGTGAAACAGGGGCAATGGTGCGCCTGCTGGAAGATGGCGATTAGCCATGTTTAAGGGTTCCGGTTC
CACTAGGTACAATTCGATATCAAGCTTATCGATAATCAACCTCTGGATTACAAAATTTGTGAAAGATTGA
CTGGTATTCTTAACTATGTTGCTCCTTTTACGCTATGTGGATACGCTGCTTTAATGCCTTTGTATCATGC
TATTGCTTCCCGTATGGCTTTCATTTTCTCCTCCTTGTATAAATCCTGGTTGCTGTCTCTTTATGAGGAG
TTGTGGCCCGTTGTCAGGCAACGTGGCGTGGTGTGCACTGTGTTTGCTGACGCAACCCCCACTGGTTGGG
GCATTGCCACCACCTGTCAGCTCCTTTCCGGGACTTTCGCTTTCCCCCTCCCTATTGCCACGGCGGAACT
CATCGCCGCCTGCCTTGCCCGCTGCTGGACAGGGGCTCGGCTGTTGGGCACTGACAATTCCGTGGTGTTG
TCGGGGAAATCATCGTCCTTTCCTTGGCTGCTCGCCTGTGTTGCCACCTGGATTCTGCGCGGGACGTCCT
TCTGCTACGTCCCTTCGGCCCTCAATCCAGCGGACCTTCCTTCCCGCGGCCTGCTGCCGGCTCTGCGGCC
TCTTCCGCGTCTTCGCCTTCGCCCTCAGACGAGTCGGATCTCCCTTTGGGCCGCCTCCCCGCATCGATAC
CGTCGACCTCGATCGAGACCTAGAAAAACATGGAGCAATCACAAGTAGCAATACAGCAGCTACCAATGCT
GATTGTGCCTGGCTAGAAGCACAAGAGGAGGAGGAGGTGGGTTTTCCAGTCACACCTCAGGTACCTTTAA
GACCAATGACTTACAAGGCAGCTGTAGATCTTAGCCACTTTTTAAAAGAAAAGGGGGGACTGGAAGGGCT
AATTCACTCCCAACGAAGACAAGATATCCTTGATCTGTGGATCTACCACACACAAGGCTACTTCCCTGAT
TGGCAGAACTACACACCAGGGCCAGGGATCAGATATCCACTGACCTTTGGATGGTGCTACAAGCTAGTAC
CAGTTGAGCAAGAGAAGGTAGAAGAAGCCAATGAAGGAGAGAACACCCGCTTGTTACACCCTGTGAGCCT
GCATGGGATGGATGACCCGGAGAGAGAAGTATTAGAGTGGAGGTTTGACAGCCGCCTAGCATTTCATCAC
ATGGCCCGAGAGCTGCATCCGGACTGTACTGGGTCTCTCTGGTTAGACCAGATCTGAGCCTGGGAGCTCT
CTGGCTAACTAGGGAACCCACTGCTTAAGCCTCAATAAAGCTTGCCTTGAGTGCTTCAAGTAGTGTGTGC
CCGTCTGTTGTGTGACTCTGGTAACTAGAGATCCCTCAGACCCTTTTAGTCAGTGTGGAAAATCTCTAGC
AGCATGTGAGCAAAAGGCCAGCAAAAGGCCAGGAACCGTAAAAAGGCCGCGTTGCTGGCGTTTTTCCATA
GGCTCCGCCCCCCTGACGAGCATCACAAAAATCGACGCTCAAGTCAGAGGTGGCGAAACCCGACAGGACT
ATAAAGATACCAGGCGTTTCCCCCTGGAAGCTCCCTCGTGCGCTCTCCTGTTCCGACCCTGCCGCTTACC
GGATACCTGTCCGCCTTTCTCCCTTCGGGAAGCGTGGCGCTTTCTCATAGCTCACGCTGTAGGTATCTCA
GTTCGGTGTAGGTCGTTCGCTCCAAGCTGGGCTGTGTGCACGAACCCCCCGTTCAGCCCGACCGCTGCGC
CTTATCCGGTAACTATCGTCTTGAGTCCAACCCGGTAAGACACGACTTATCGCCACTGGCAGCAGCCACT
GGTAACAGGATTAGCAGAGCGAGGTATGTAGGCGGTGCTACAGAGTTCTTGAAGTGGTGGCCTAACTACG
GCTACACTAGAAGAACAGTATTTGGTATCTGCGCTCTGCTGAAGCCAGTTACCTTCGGAAAAAGAGTTGG
TAGCTCTTGATCCGGCAAACAAACCACCGCTGGTAGCGGTGGTTTTTTTGTTTGCAAGCAGCAGATTACG
CGCAGAAAAAAAGGATCTCAAGAAGATCCTTTGATCTTTTCTACGGGGTCTGACGCTCAGTGGAACGAAA
ACTCACGTTAAGGGATTTTGGTCATGAGATTATCAAAAAGGATCTTCACCTAGATCCTTTTAAATTAAAA
ATGAAGTTTTAAATCAATCTAAAGTATATATGAGTAAACTTGGTCTGACAGTTACCAATGCTTAATCAGT
GAGGCACCTATCTCAGCGATCTGTCTATTTCGTTCATCCATAGTTGCCTGACTCCCCGTCGTGTAGATAA
CTACGATACGGGAGGGCTTACCATCTGGCCCCAGTGCTGCAATGATACCGCGAGACCCACGCTCACCGGC
TCCAGATTTATCAGCAATAAACCAGCCAGCCGGAAGGGCCGAGCGCAGAAGTGGTCCTGCAACTTTATCC
GCCTCCATCCAGTCTATTAATTGTTGCCGGGAAGCTAGAGTAAGTAGTTCGCCAGTTAATAGTTTGCGCA
ACGTTGTTGCCATTGCTACAGGCATCGTGGTGTCACGCTCGTCGTTTGGTATGGCTTCATTCAGCTCCGG
TTCCCAACGATCAAGGCGAGTTACATGATCCCCCATGTTGTGCAAAAAAGCGGTTAGCTCCTTCGGTCCT
CCGATCGTTGTCAGAAGTAAGTTGGCCGCAGTGTTATCACTCATGGTTATGGCAGCACTGCATAATTCTC
TTACTGTCATGCCATCCGTAAGATGCTTTTCTGTGACTGGTGAGTACTCAACCAAGTCATTCTGAGAATA
GTGTATGCGGCGACCGAGTTGCTCTTGCCCGGCGTCAATACGGGATAATACCGCGCCACATAGCAGAACT
TTAAAAGTGCTCATCATTGGAAAACGTTCTTCGGGGCGAAAACTCTCAAGGATCTTACCGCTGTTGAGAT
CCAGTTCGATGTAACCCACTCGTGCACCCAACTGATCTTCAGCATCTTTTACTTTCACCAGCGTTTCTGG
GTGAGCAAAAACAGGAAGGCAAAATGCCGCAAAAAAGGGAATAAGGGCGACACGGAAATGTTGAATACTC
ATACTCTTCCTTTTTCAATATTATTGAAGCATTTATCAGGGTTATTGTCTCATGAGCGGA
Features (pLannotate 1.2.2; 21 found; start..end, strand, type, name):
    106..158     -  misc_feature   bom (fragment): basis of mobility region from pBR322
    313..692     +  enhancer       CMV enhancer: human cytomegalovirus immediate early enhancer
    693..892     +  promoter       CMV promoter: human cytomegalovirus (CMV) immediate early promoter
    910..1090    +  LTR            5' LTR (truncated): truncated 5' long terminal repeat (LTR) from HIV-1
   1137..1262    +  misc_feature   HIV-1 Ψ: packaging signal of human immunodeficiency virus type 1
   1246..1584    +  CDS            HIV-1 gag (fragment): gag protein from human immunodeficiency virus 1; gag
   1759..1992    +  misc_feature   RRE: The Rev response element (RRE) of HIV-1 allows for Rev-dependent mRNA export from the nucleus to the cytoplasm.
   2369..2469    +  CDS            Rev (fragment): human immunodeficiency virus 1 (HIV-1) Rev protein; rev; enhances nuclear export of unspliced and incompletely spliced viral mRNAs
   2519..2636    +  misc_feature   cPPT/CTS: central polypurine tract and central termination sequence of HIV-1
   2718..2958    +  promoter       U6 promoter: RNA polymerase III promoter for human U6 snRNA
   2988..3063    +  misc_RNA       gRNA scaffold: guide RNA scaffold for the Streptococcus pyogenes CRISPR/Cas9 system
   3116..3608    +  promoter       PGK promoter: mouse phosphoglycerate kinase 1 promoter
   3638..4668    +  CDS            Cre (fragment): site-specific recombinase Cre is a site-specific recombinase from bacteriophage P1. Recombination occurs at loxP sequences.
   4701..4724    +  misc_feature   MCS (fragment): pBluescript multiple cloning site
   4724..5312    +  misc_feature   WPRE: woodchuck hepatitis virus posttranscriptional regulatory element
   5313..5332    +  misc_feature   MCS (fragment): pBluescript multiple cloning site
   5334..5834    +  CDS            nef (fragment): NEF_HV1LA - Experimental evidence at protein level: Swiss-Prot protein existence level 1. Extracellular Nef protein targets CD4(+) T-lymphocytes for apoptosis by interacting with CXCR4 surface receptors. From Human immunodeficiency virus type 1 group M subtype B (isolate Lai) (HIV-1).
   5841..6021    +  LTR            5' LTR (truncated): truncated 5' long terminal repeat (LTR) from HIV-1
   6083..6671    -  rep_origin     ori: high-copy-number ColE1/pMB1/pBR322/pUC origin of replication
   6842..7702    -  CDS            AmpR: β-lactamase; bla; confers resistance to ampicillin, carbenicillin, and related antibiotics
   7703..47      -  promoter       AmpR promoter (across the origin): bla
