[The description below was written by a language model from this plasmid's Addgene catalogue record and pLannotate feature annotations shown in this document.]
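Description:
Lenti-sgBrca2#1/Cre is a 7,760-nt HIV-1-based lentiviral transfer plasmid built on the pLL3.3 backbone that delivers a CRISPR guide RNA and Cre recombinase from a single provirus. In bacteria it is maintained through a high-copy ColE1/pUC-type origin and selected with ampicillin via the β-lactamase gene. A CMV enhancer/promoter sits directly upstream of a truncated 5' LTR, an arrangement that drives transcription of the viral genomic RNA in packaging cells. This is followed by the Ψ packaging signal with an adjoining gag fragment, the Rev response element for nuclear export of the unspliced genome, and the cPPT/CTS. The 3' end carries a nef fragment and a second truncated LTR annotation. No viral structural or enzymatic genes are present intact, so packaging functions must be provided in trans.

The payload consists of two independent expression units. A human U6 RNA polymerase III promoter drives a guide targeting mouse Brca2, fused to the Streptococcus pyogenes Cas9 gRNA scaffold. Immediately downstream, the mouse PGK promoter drives Cre recombinase, followed by a WPRE to enhance transcript stability and expression. The plasmid encodes no Cas9, so gene editing requires that the target cells supply it. The annotation tool labels Cre as a fragment, though the annotated span covers close to the full coding length.

The associated publication concerns functional analysis of tumor suppressors in oncogenic KRAS-driven lung cancer. This fits a design in which Cre recombines loxP-controlled alleles in transduced cells while the guide simultaneously disrupts Brca2, though the record does not specify which alleles are used.
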