Addgene plasmid #173627: Lenti-sgBrca2#1/Cre
Purpose: Expresses a Brca2-targeting gRNA and Cre-recombinase
Depositing lab: Charles Swanton. Depositing organization: University College London. Publication: A functional taxonomy of tumor suppression in oncogenic KRAS-driven lung cancer. Cai H, Chew SK, Li C, Tsai MK, Andrejka L, Murray CW, Hughes NW, Shuldiner EG, Ashkin EL, Tang R, Hung KL, Chen LC, Lee SYC, Yousefi M, Lin WY, Kunder CA, Cong L, McFarland CD, Petrov DA, Swanton C, Winslow MM. Cancer Discov. 2021 Feb 19. pii: 2159-8290.CD-20-1325. doi: 10.1158/2159-8290.CD-20-1325. PubMed 33608386.
Backbone
  Vector backbone: pLL3.3
  Vector type: Lentiviral, Cre/Lox, CRISPR
Growth in bacteria
  Bacterial resistance: Ampicillin, 100 μg/mL
  Growth temperature: 37°C
  Growth strain: NEB Stable
  Copy number: High Copy
Gene/Insert
  Gene/Insert name: gRNA targeting Brca2
  gRNA/shRNA sequence: CTGAAAGGCGACTGGTCCAG
  Species: M. musculus (mouse)
  Entrez Gene: Brca2 (a.k.a. Fancd1, RAB163)
  Cloning method: Restriction Enzyme; 5′ cloning site unknown (unknown if destroyed); 3′ cloning site unknown (unknown if destroyed)
Terms and licenses: Academic/Nonprofit Terms; Industry Terms: Not Available to Industry
How to cite: Lenti-sgBrca2#1/Cre was a gift from Charles Swanton (Addgene plasmid # 173627 ; http://n2t.net/addgene:173627 ; RRID:Addgene_173627)
